>Addgene plasmid #62718 | pAAV-CaMKII-Chrimson-GFP | depositor full sequence | sequence record 130463 | pAAV-CaMKII-Chrimson-GFP sequence 6872 bps
CTTCCGCTTCCTCGCTCACTGACTCGCTGCGCTCGGTCGTTCGGCTGCGGCGAGCGGTATCAGCTCACTC
AAAGGCGGTAATACGGTTATCCACAGAATCAGGGGATAACGCAGGAAAGAACATGTGAGCAAAAGGCCAG
CAAAAGGCCAGGAACCGTAAAAAGGCCGCGTTGCTGGCGTTTTTCCATAGGCTCCGCCCCCCTGACGAGC
ATCACAAAAATCGACGCTCAAGTCAGAGGTGGCGAAACCCGACAGGACTATAAAGATACCAGGCGTTTCC
CCCTGGAAGCTCCCTCGTGCGCTCTCCTGTTCCGACCCTGCCGCTTACCGGATACCTGTCCGCCTTTCTC
CCTTCGGGAAGCGTGGCGCTTTCTCATAGCTCACGCTGTAGGTATCTCAGTTCGGTGTAGGTCGTTCGCT
CCAAGCTGGGCTGTGTGCACGAACCCCCCGTTCAGCCCGACCGCTGCGCCTTATCCGGTAACTATCGTCT
TGAGTCCAACCCGGTAAGACACGACTTATCGCCACTGGCAGCAGCCACTGGTAACAGGATTAGCAGAGCG
AGGTATGTAGGCGGTGCTACAGAGTTCTTGAAGTGGTGGCCTAACTACGGCTACACTAGAAGAACAGTAT
TTGGTATCTGCGCTCTGCTGAAGCCAGTTACCTTCGGAAAAAGAGTTGGTAGCTCTTGATCCGGCAAACA
AACCACCGCTGGTAGCGGTGGTTTTTTTGTTTGCAAGCAGCAGATTACGCGCAGAAAAAAAGGATCTCAA
GAAGATCCTTTGATCTTTTCTACGGGGTCTGACGCTCAGTGGAACGAAAACTCACGTTAAGGGATTTTGG
TCATGAGATTATCAAAAAGGATCTTCACCTAGATCCTTTTAAATTAAAAATGAAGTTTTAAATCAATCTA
AAGTATATATGAGTAAACTTGGTCTGACAGTTACCAATGCTTAATCAGTGAGGCACCTATCTCAGCGATC
TGTCTATTTCGTTCATCCATAGTTGCCTGACTCCCCGTCGTGTAGATAACTACGATACGGGAGGGCTTAC
CATCTGGCCCCAGTGCTGCAATGATACCGCGAGACCCACGCTCACCGGCTCCAGATTTATCAGCAATAAA
CCAGCCAGCCGGAAGGGCCGAGCGCAGAAGTGGTCCTGCAACTTTATCCGCCTCCATCCAGTCTATTAAT
TGTTGCCGGGAAGCTAGAGTAAGTAGTTCGCCAGTTAATAGTTTGCGCAACGTTGTTGCCATTGCTACAG
GCATCGTGGTGTCACGCTCGTCGTTTGGTATGGCTTCATTCAGCTCCGGTTCCCAACGATCAAGGCGAGT
TACATGATCCCCCATGTTGTGCAAAAAAGCGGTTAGCTCCTTCGGTCCTCCGATCGTTGTCAGAAGTAAG
TTGGCCGCAGTGTTATCACTCATGGTTATGGCAGCACTGCATAATTCTCTTACTGTCATGCCATCCGTAA
GATGCTTTTCTGTGACTGGTGAGTACTCAACCAAGTCATTCTGAGAATAGTGTATGCGGCGACCGAGTTG
CTCTTGCCCGGCGTCAATACGGGATAATACCGCGCCACATAGCAGAACTTTAAAAGTGCTCATCATTGGA
AAACGTTCTTCGGGGCGAAAACTCTCAAGGATCTTACCGCTGTTGAGATCCAGTTCGATGTAACCCACTC
GTGCACCCAACTGATCTTCAGCATCTTTTACTTTCACCAGCGTTTCTGGGTGAGCAAAAACAGGAAGGCA
AAATGCCGCAAAAAAGGGAATAAGGGCGACACGGAAATGTTGAATACTCATACTCTTCCTTTTTCAATAT
TATTGAAGCATTTATCAGGGTTATTGTCTCATGAGCGGATACATATTTGAATGTATTTAGAAAAATAAAC
AAATAGGGGTTCCGCGCACATTTCCCCGAAAAGTGCCACCTAAATTGTAAGCGTTAATATTTTGTTAAAA
TTCGCGTTAAATTTTTGTTAAATCAGCTCATTTTTTAACCAATAGGCCGAAATCGGCAAAATCCCTTATA
AATCAAAAGAATAGACCGAGATAGGGT
[37 nt withheld, positions 2058-2094]
AAAGAACGTGGACTCCAACGTCAAAGG
[49 nt withheld, positions 2122-2170]
T
[91 nt withheld, positions 2172-2262]
G
[124 nt withheld, positions 2264-2387]
CCCATTCGCCATTCAGGCTGCGCAACTGTTGGGAAGGGCGATCGGTGCGGGCCTCTTCGCTATTACGCCA
GCTGCGCGCTCGCTCGCTCACTGAGGCCGCCCGGGCAAAGCCCGGGCGTCGGGCGACCTTTGGTCGCCCG
GCCTCAGTGAGCGAGCGAGCGCGCAGAGAGGGAGTGGCCAACTCCATCACTAGGGGTTCCTTGTAGTTAA
TGATTAACCCGCCATGCTACTTATCTACGTAGCCATGCTCTAGGAAGATCGTAGGTTAATTAACATTATG
GCCTTAGGTCACTTCATCTCCATGGGGTTCTTCTTCTGATTTTCTAGAAAATGAGATGGGGGTGCAGAGA
GCTTCCTCAGTGACCTGCCCAGGGTCACATCAGAAATGTCAGAGCTAGAACTTGAACTCAGATTACTAAT
CTTAAATTCCATGCCTTGGGGGCATGCAAGTACGATATACAGAAGGAGTGAACTCATTAGGGCAGATGAC
CAATGAGTTTAGGAAAGAAGAGTCCAGGGCAGGGTACATCTACACCACCCGCCCAGCCCTGGGTGAGTCC
AGCCACGTTCACCTCATTATAGTTGCCTCTCTCCAGTCCTACCTTGACGGGAAGCACAAGCAGAAACTGG
GACAGGAGCCCCAGGAGACCAAATCTTCATGGTCCCTCTGGGAGGATGGGTGGGGAGAGCTGTGGCAGAG
GCCTCAGGAGGGGCCCTGCTGCTCAGTGGTGACAGATAGGGGTGAGAAAGCAGACAGAGTCATTCCGTCA
GCATTCTGGGTCTGTTTGGTACTTCTTCTCACGCTAAGGTGGCGGTGTGATATGCACAATGGCTAAAAAG
CAGGGAGAGCTGGAAAGAAACAAGGACAGAGACAGAGGCCAAGTCAACCAGACCAATTCCCAGAGGAAGC
AAAGAAACCATTACAGAGACTACAAGGGGGAAGGGAAGGAGAGATGAATTAGCTTCCCCTGTAAACCTTA
GAACCCAGCTGTTGCCAGGGCAACGGGGCAATACCTGTCTCTTCAGAGGAGATGAAGTTGCCAGGGTAAC
TACATCCTGTCTTTCTCAAGGACCATCCCAGAATGTGGCACCCACTAGCCGTTACCATAGCAACTGCCTC
TTTGCCCCACTTAATCCCATCCCGTCTGTTAAAAGGGCCCTATAGTTGGAGGTGGGGGAGGTAGGAAGAG
CGATGATCACTTGTGGACTAAGTTTGTTCGCATCCCCTTCTCCAACCCCCTCAGTACATCACCCTGGGGG
AACAGGGTCCACTTGCTCCTGGGCCCACACAGTCCTGCAGTATTGTGTATATAAGGCCAGGGCAAAGAGG
AGCAGGTTTTAAAGTGAAAGGCAGGCAGGTGTTGGGGAGGCAGTTACCGGGGCAACGGGAACAGGGCGTT
TCGGAGGTGGTTGCCATGGGGACCTGGATGCTGACGAAGGCTCGCGAGGCTGTGAGCAGCCACAGTGCCC
TGCTCAGAAGCCCCAAGCTCGTCAGTCAAGCCGGTTCTCCGTTTGCACTCAGGAGCACGGGCAGGCGAGT
GGCCCCTAGTTCTGGGGGCAGCGGGGGATCCGCCACCATGGCTGAGCTGATCAGCAGCGCCACCAGATCT
CTGTTTGCCGCCGGAGGCATCAACCCTTGGCCTAACCCCTACCACCACGAGGACATGGGCTGTGGAGGAA
TGACACCTACAGGCGAGTGCTTCAGCACCGAGTGGTGGTGTGACCCTTCTTACGGACTGAGCGACGCCGG
ATACGGATATTGCTTCGTGGAGGCCACAGGCGGCTACCTGGTCGTGGGAGTGGAGAAGAAGCAGGCTTGG
CTGCACAGCAGAGGCACACCAGGAGAAAAGATCGGCGCCCAGGTCTGCCAGTGGATTGCTTTCAGCATCG
CCATCGCCCTGCTGACATTCTACGGCTTCAGCGCCTGGAAGGCCACTTGCGGTTGGGAGGAGGTCTACGT
CTGTTGCGTCGAGGTGCTGTTCGTGACCCTGGAGATCTTCAAGGAGTTCAGCAGCCCCGCCACAGTGTAC
CTGTCTACCGGCAACCACGCCTATTGCCTGCGCTACTTCGAGTGGCTGCTGTCTTGCCCCGTGATCCTGA
TCAAGCTGAGCAACCTGAGCGGCCTGAAGAACGACTACAGCAAGCGGACCATGGGCCTGATCGTGTCTTG
CGTGGGAATGATCGTGTTCGGCATGGCCGCAGGACTGGCTACCGATTGGCTCAAGTGGCTGCTGTATATC
GTGTCTTGCATCTACGGCGGCTACATGTACTTCCAGGCCGCCAAGTGCTACGTGGAAGCCAACCACAGCG
TGCCTAAAGGCCATTGCCGCATGGTCGTGAAGCTGATGGCCTACGCTTACTTCGCCTCTTGGGGCAGCTA
CCCAATCCTCTGGGCAGTGGGACCAGAAGGACTGCTGAAGCTGAGCCCTTACGCCAACAGCATCGGCCAC
AGCATCTGCGACATCATCGCCAAGGAGTTTTGGACCTTCCTGGCCCACCACCTGAGGATCAAGATCCACG
AGCACATCCTGATCCACGGCGACATCCGGAAGACCACCAAGATGGAGATCGGAGGCGAGGAGGTGGAAGT
GGAAGAGTTCGTGGAGGAGGAGGACGAGGACACAGTGGCGGCACCGGTAGTAGCAGTGAGCAAGGGCGAG
GAGCTGTTCACCGGGGTGGTGCCCATCCTGGTCGAGCTGGACGGCGACGTAAACGGCCACAAGTTCAGCG
TGTCCGGCGAGGGCGAGGGCGATGCCACCTACGGCAAGCTGACCCTGAAGTTCATTTGCACCACCGGCAA
GCTGCCCGTGCCCTGGCCCACCCTCGTGACCACCCTGACCTACGGCGTGCAGTGCTTCAGCCGCTACCCC
GACCACATGAAGCAGCACGACTTCTTCAAGTCCGCCATGCCCGAAGGCTACGTCCAGGAGCGCACCATCT
TCTTCAAGGACGACGGCAACTACAAGACCCGCGCCGAGGTGAAGTTCGAGGGCGACACCCTGGTGAACCG
CATCGAGCTGAAGGGCATCGACTTCAAGGAGGACGGCAACATCCTGGGGCACAAGCTGGAGTACAACTAC
AACAGCCACAACGTCTATATCATGGCCGACAAGCAGAAGAACGGCATCAAGGTGAACTTCAAGATCCGCC
ACAACATCGAGGACGGCAGCGTGCAGCTCGCCGACCACTACCAGCAGAACACCCCCATCGGCGACGGCCC
CGTGCTGCTGCCCGACAACCACTACCTGAGCACCCAGTCCGCCCTGAGCAAAGACCCCAACGAGAAGCGC
GATCACATGGTCCTGCTGGAGTTCGTGACCGCCGCCGGGATCACTCTCGGCATGGACGAGCTGTACAAGT
AAGAATTCGATATCAAGCTTATCGATAATCAACCTCTGGATTACAAAATTTGTGAAAGATTGACTGGTAT
TCTTAACTATGTTGCTCCTTTTACGCTATGTGGATACGCTGCTTTAATGCCTTTGTATCATGCTATTGCT
TCCCGTATGGCTTTCATTTTCTCCTCCTTGTATAAATCCTGGTTGCTGTCTCTTTATGAGGAGTTGTGGC
CCGTTGTCAGGCAACGTGGCGTGGTGTGCACTGTGTTTGCTGACGCAACCCCCACTGGTTGGGGCATTGC
CACCACCTGTCAGCTCCTTTCCGGGACTTTCGCTTTCCCCCTCCCTATTGCCACGGCGGAACTCATCGCC
GCCTGCCTTGCCCGCTGCTGGACAGGGGCTCGGCTGTTGGGCACTGACAATTCCGTGGTGTTGTCGGGGA
AATCATCGTCCTTTCCTTGGCTGCTCGCCTGTGTTGCCACCTGGATTCTGCGCGGGACGTCCTTCTGCTA
CGTCCCTTCGGCCCTCAATCCAGCGGACCTTCCTTCCCGCGGCCTGCTGCCGGCTCTGCGGCCTCTTCCG
CGTCTTCGCCTTCGCCCTCAGACGAGTCGGATCTCCCTTTGGGCCGCCTCCCCGCATCGATACCGTCGAC
CCGGGCGGCCGCTTCGAGCAGACATGATAAGATACATTGATGAGTTTGGACAAACCACAACTAGAATGCA
GTGAAAAAAATGCTTTATTTGTGAAATTTGTGATGCTATTGCTTTATTTGTAACCATTATAAGCTGCAAT
AAACAAGTTAACAACAACAATTGCATTCATTTTATGTTTCAGGTTCAGGGGGAGATGTGGGAGGTTTTTT
AAAGCAAGTAAAACCTCTACAAATGTGGTAAAATCGATAAGGATCTTCCTAGAGCATGGCTACGTAGATA
AGTAGCATGGCGGGTTAATCATTAACTACAAGGAACCCCTAGTGATGGAGTTGGCCACTCCCTCTCTGCG
CGCTCGCTCGCTCACTGAGGCCGGGCGACCAAAGGTCGCCCGACGCCCGGGCTTTGCCCGGGCGGCCTCA
GTGAGCGAGCGAGCGCGCAGCTGCATTAATGAATCGGCCAACGCGCGGGGAGAGGCGGTTTGCGTATTGG
GCGCT
Features (pLannotate 1.2.2; 15 found; start..end, strand, type, name):
    182..770     -  rep_origin     ori: high-copy-number ColE1/pMB1/pBR322/pUC origin of replication
    941..1801    -  CDS            AmpR: β-lactamase; bla; confers resistance to ampicillin, carbenicillin, and related antibiotics
   1802..1906    -  promoter       AmpR promoter: bla
   1959..2387    -  rep_origin     f1 ori (sequence partly withheld): f1 bacteriophage origin of replication; arrow indicates direction of (+) strand synthesis
   2392..2461    -  CDS            lacZα (fragment): LacZα fragment of β-galactosidase; lacZ fragment
   2456..2588    -  repeat_region  AAV2 ITR (fragment): inverted terminal repeat of adeno-associated virus serotype 2 inverted
   2661..3949    +  promoter       CaMKII promoter: promoter for the mouse calcium/calmodulin-dependent kinase II α subunit
   3965..5014    +  CDS            Chrimson: red light-drivable channelrhodopsin from Chlamydomonas noctigama (Klapoetke et al., 2014)
   5033..5749    +  CDS            EGFP: the original enhanced GFP (Yang et al., 1996) mammalian codon-optimized
   5750..5774    +  misc_feature   MCS (fragment): pBluescript multiple cloning site
   5774..6362    +  misc_feature   WPRE: woodchuck hepatitis virus posttranscriptional regulatory element
   6405..6526    -  polyA_signal   SV40 poly(A) signal: SV40 polyadenylation signal
   6549..6617    -  CDS            large T antigen (fragment): large T antigen from SV40 (simian virus 40)
   6688..6821    +  repeat_region  AAV2 ITR: inverted terminal repeat of adeno-associated virus serotype 2 inverted
   6815..6871    -  CDS            lacI (fragment): lac repressor; lacI; The lac repressor binds to the lac operator to inhibit transcription in E. coli. This inhibition can be relieved by adding lactose or isopropyl-β-D-thiogalactopyranoside (IPTG).
