[The description below was written by a language model from this plasmid's Addgene catalogue record and pLannotate feature annotations shown in this document.]
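Description:
pAAV-CaMKII-Chrimson-GFP is an adeno-associated virus transfer plasmid of about 6.9 kb, built on an AAV-CaMKII backbone for mammalian expression and for packaging into recombinant AAV. In bacteria it is maintained through a high-copy ColE1/pUC-type origin and selected with the β-lactamase (AmpR) gene, which confers ampicillin/carbenicillin resistance. An f1 phage origin is also present, and short lacZα and lacI fragments annotated next to the repeats appear to be leftovers of the cloning vector rather than functional parts. The expression cassette is flanked by two AAV2 inverted terminal repeats (one annotated only as a fragment). These are the cis elements needed for replication and encapsidation of the intervening DNA when rep, cap and helper functions are supplied in trans.

Between the ITRs, a roughly 1.3 kb mouse CaMKIIα promoter drives Chrimson, the red-light-drivable channelrhodopsin from Chlamydomonas noctigama (also called ChR88), fused at its C terminus to EGFP so that expressing cells can be identified by fluorescence. The depositor notes that this promoter carries ten base differences from the wild-type sequence, as in the published version. The fusion was inserted between BamHI and EcoRI sites, both retained. Downstream lie a WPRE, which enhances transcript stability and expression, and an SV40 polyadenylation signal; an adjacent large T antigen fragment is part of that SV40-derived segment.

The stated purpose is AAV-mediated expression of Chrimson-GFP under the CaMKII promoter, a promoter generally used to favour expression in neurons such as excitatory forebrain cells, allowing optical excitation with red-shifted light. The depositor reports sequencing of the coding and flanking regions, and in vitro testing of both plasmid and virus.
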