Addgene plasmid #62718: pAAV-CaMKII-Chrimson-GFP
Purpose: AAV-mediated expression of Chrimson-GFP under the CaMKII promoter. Using SV40pA signal.
Depositing lab: Edward Boyden. Depositing organization: Massachusetts Institute of Technology. Publication: Independent optical excitation of distinct neural populations. Klapoetke NC, Murata Y, Kim SS, Pulver SR, Birdsey-Benson A, Cho YK, Morimoto TK, Chuong AS, Carpenter EJ, Tian Z, Wang J, Xie Y, Yan Z, Zhang Y, Chow BY, Surek B, Melkonian M, Jayaraman V, Constantine-Paton M, Wong GK, Boyden ES. Nat Methods. 2014 Mar;11(3):338-46. doi: 10.1038/nmeth.2836. Epub 2014 Feb 9. PubMed 24509633.
Backbone
  Vector backbone: AAV-CaMKII
  Backbone manufacturer: Scott Sternson
  Backbone size w/o insert (bp): 5088
  Total vector size (bp): 6873
  Vector type: Mammalian Expression, AAV
Growth in bacteria
  Bacterial resistance: Ampicillin, 100 μg/mL
  Growth temperature: 37°C
  Growth strain: NEB Stable
  Growth instructions: DH5alpha at 37°C or Stbl3 at 30°C. Carbenicillin is preferred over ampicillin. In DH5alpha this plasmid may act more like a high copy plasmid, although in Stbl3 it may act more like a low copy plasmid.
  Copy number: High Copy
Gene/Insert
  Gene/Insert name: Chrimson-GFP (alt names: ChR88-GFP; Chlamydomonas noctigama channelrhodopsin-GFP)
  Species: Chlamydomonas noctigama
  Insert size (bp): 1785
  GenBank ID: KF992060
  Promoter: CaMKII
  Tag / fusion protein: GFP (C terminal on insert)
  Cloning method: Restriction Enzyme; 5′ cloning site BamHI (not destroyed); 3′ cloning site EcoRI (not destroyed)
  Sequencing primers: 5′ CGGCTCTAGAGCCTCTGC; 3′ TAGCGTAAAAGGAGCAACATAG
Terms and licenses: Academic/Nonprofit Terms; Industry Terms: Not Available to Industry
Depositor comments: The plasmid is fully sequenced in the coding sequence regions (opsin-fluorophore and important flanking regions). The published CaMKII promoter contains 10 basepair differences vs. the wild-type, and that persists here. Multiple digestions were done to verify the vector structure. The construct and the virus were both tested in vitro.
How to cite: pAAV-CaMKII-Chrimson-GFP was a gift from Edward Boyden (Addgene plasmid # 62718 ; http://n2t.net/addgene:62718 ; RRID:Addgene_62718)
