>Addgene plasmid #62718 | pAAV-CaMKII-Chrimson-GFP | addgene partial sequence | sequence record 109067 | EGFP-N 5'-CGTCGCCGTCCAGCTCGACCAG-3'
CGGTGAACAGCTCCTCGCCCTTGCTCACTGCTACTACCGGTGCCGCCACTGTGTCCTCGTCCTCCTCCTC
CACGAACTCTTCCACTTCCACCTCCTCGCCTCCGATCTCCATCTTGGTGGTCTTCCGGATGTCGCCGTGG
ATCAGGATGTGCTCGTGGATCTTGATCCTCAGGTGGTGGGCCAGGAAGGTCCAAAACTCCTTGGCGATGA
TGTCGCAGATGCTGTGGCCGATGCTGTTGGCGTAAGGGCTCAGCTTCAGCAGTCCTTCTGGTCCCACTGC
CCAGAGGATTGGGTAGCTGCCCCAAGAGGCGAAGTAAGCGTAGGCCATCAGCTTCACGACCATGCGGCAA
TGGCCTTTAGGCACGCTGTGGTTGGCTTCCACGTAGCACTTGGCGGCCTGGAAGTACATGTAGCCGCCGT
AGATGCAAGACACGATATACAGCAGCCACTTGAGCCAATCGGTAGCCAGTCCTGCGGCCATGCCGAACAC
GATCATTCCCACGCAAGACACGATCAGGCCCATGGTCCGCTTGCTGTAGTCGTTCTTCAGGCCGCTCAGG
TTGCTCAGCTTGATCAGGATCACGGGGCAAGACAGCAGCCACTCGAAGTAGCGCAGGCAATAGGCGTGGT
TGCCGGTAGACAGGTACACTGTGGCGGGGCTGCTGAACTCCTTGAAGATCTCCAGGGTCACGAACAGCAC
CTCGACGCAACAGACGTAGACCTCCTCCCAACCGCAAGTGGCCTTCCAGGCGCTGAAGCCGTAGAATGTC
AGCAGGGCGATGGCGATGCTGAAAGCAATCCACTGGCAGACCTGGGCGCCGATCTTTTCTCCTGGTGTGC
CTCTGCTGTGCAGCCAAGCCTGCTTCTTCTCCACTCCCACGACCAGGTAGCCGCCTGTGGCCTCCACGAA
GCAATATCCGTATCCGGCGTCGCTCAGTCCGTAAGAAGGGTCACACCACCACTCGGTGCTGAAGCACTCG
CCTGTAGGTGTCATTCCTCCACAGCCCATGTCCTCGTGGTGGTA
