>Addgene plasmid #62718 | pAAV-CaMKII-Chrimson-GFP | addgene partial sequence | sequence record 109069 | WPRE-R 5'-CATAGCGTAAAAGGAGCAACA-3'
GTCAATCTTTCACAAATTTTGTAATCCAGAGGTTGATTATCGATAAGCTTGATATCGAATTCTTACTTGT
ACAGCTCGTCCATGCCGAGAGTGATCCCGGCGGCGGTCACGAACTCCAGCAGGACCATGTGATCGCGCTT
CTCGTTGGGGTCTTTGCTCAGGGCGGACTGGGTGCTCAGGTAGTGGTTGTCGGGCAGCAGCACGGGGCCG
TCGCCGATGGGGGTGTTCTGCTGGTAGTGGTCGGCGAGCTGCACGCTGCCGTCCTCGATGTTGTGGCGGA
TCTTGAAGTTCACCTTGATGCCGTTCTTCTGCTTGTCGGCCATGATATAGACGTTGTGGCTGTTGTAGTT
GTACTCCAGCTTGTGCCCCAGGATGTTGCCGTCCTCCTTGAAGTCGATGCCCTTCAGCTCGATGCGGTTC
ACCAGGGTGTCGCCCTCGAACTTCACCTCGGCGCGGGTCTTGTAGTTGCCGTCGTCCTTGAAGAAGATGG
TGCGCTCCTGGACGTAGCCTTCGGGCATGGCGGACTTGAAGAAGTCGTGCTGCTTCATGTGGTCGGGGTA
GCGGCTGAAGCACTGCACGCCGTAGGTCAGGGTGGTCACGAGGGTGGGCCAGGGCACGGGCAGCTTGCCG
GTGGTGCAAATGAACTTCAGGGTCAGCTTGCCGTAGGTGGCATCGCCCTCGCCCTCGCCGGACACGCTGA
ACTTGTGGCCGTTTACGTCGCCGTCCAGCTCGACCAGGATGGGCACCACCCCGGTGAACAGCTCCTCGCC
CTTGCTCACTGCTACTACCGGTGCCGCCACTGTGTCCTCGTCCTCCTCCTCCACGAACTCTTCCACTTCC
ACCTCCTCGCCTCCGATCTCCATCTTGGTGGTCTTCCGGATGTCGCCGTGGATCAGGATGTGCTCGTGGA
TCTTGATCCTCAGGTGGTGGGCCAGG
