>Addgene plasmid #62718 | pAAV-CaMKII-Chrimson-GFP | addgene partial sequence | sequence record 130460 | mCaMKIIapro-F 5'-gcctctttgccccacttaat-3'
GCCTATAGTTGGAGGTGGGGGAGGTAGGAAGAGCGATGATCACTTGTGGACTAAGTTTGTTCGCATCCCC
TTCTCCAACCCCCTCAGTACATCACCCTGGGGGAACAGGGTCCACTTGCTCCTGGGCCCACACAGTCCTG
CAGTATTGTGTATATAAGGCCAGGGCAAAGAGGAGCAGGTTTTAAAGTGAAAGGCAGGCAGGTGTTGGGG
AGGCAGTTACCGGGGCAACGGGAACAGGGCGTTTCGGAGGTGGTTGCCATGGGGACCTGGATGCTGACGA
AGGCTCGCGAGGCTGTGAGCAGCCACAGTGCCCTGCTCAGAAGCCCCAAGCTCGTCAGTCAAGCCGGTTC
TCCGTTTGCACTCAGGAGCACGGGCAGGCGAGTGGCCCCTAGTTCTGGGGGCAGCGGGGGATCCGCCACC
ATGGCTGAGCTGATCAGCAGCGCCACCAGATCTCTGTTTGCCGCCGGAGGCATCAACCCTTGGCCTAACC
CCTACCACCACGAGGACATGGGCTGTGGAGGAATGACACCTACAGGCGAGTGCTTCAGCACCGAGTGGTG
GTGTGACCCTTCTTACGGACTGAGCGACGCCGGATACGGATATTGCTTCGTGGAGGCCACAGGCGGCTAC
CTGGTCGTGGGAGTGGAGAAGAAGCAGGCTTGGCTGCACAGCA
